Addgene plasmid #245325: pMV_AA103
Purpose: Cas9 CRISPRa positive control guide; targets CD47
Depositing lab: John Doench & David Root. Depositing organization: Broad Institute.
Backbone
  Vector backbone: pRDA_722
  Vector type: Lentiviral
Growth in bacteria
  Bacterial resistance: Ampicillin, 100 μg/mL
  Growth temperature: 37°C
  Growth strain: NEB Stable
  Copy number: High Copy
Gene/Insert
  Gene/Insert name: sgRNA CD47
  gRNA/shRNA sequence: Unspecified
  Species: Synthetic
  Mutation: None
  Entrez Gene: CD47 (a.k.a. IAP, MER6, OA3)
  Cloning method: Golden Gate
Terms and licenses: Academic/Nonprofit Terms; Industry Terms: Not Available to Industry
How to cite: pMV_AA103 was a gift from John Doench & David Root (Addgene plasmid # 245325 ; http://n2t.net/addgene:245325 ; RRID:Addgene_245325)
