[The description below was written by a language model from this plasmid's Addgene catalogue record and pLannotate feature annotations shown in this document.]
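Description:
pMV_AA103 is a lentiviral guide RNA plasmid built on the pRDA_722 backbone and intended as a positive control for Cas9-based CRISPR activation (CRISPRa), carrying an sgRNA directed at human CD47. It is propagated in E. coli through a high-copy ColE1/pUC-type origin with ampicillin selection (AmpR). The backbone also contains an f1 origin and an SV40/EM7-driven bleomycin/Zeocin resistance cassette located outside the viral region. The transfer cassette has a third-generation-style layout. A CMV enhancer/promoter is fused to a truncated HIV-1 5' LTR to drive genomic RNA production in packaging cells, followed by the Ψ packaging signal with a partial gag sequence, the RRE for Rev-dependent export, and the cPPT/CTS. A WPRE and a truncated 3' LTR followed by a bGH polyadenylation signal close the cassette.

Within the provirus, a human U6 Pol III promoter drives the CD47 guide, which was inserted by Golden Gate cloning and is joined to a Streptococcus pyogenes tracrRNA-derived scaffold; the record does not give the spacer sequence. Downstream, an hPGK promoter expresses an open reading frame that contains the PP7 bacteriophage coat protein, a fragment of the p65 (RelA) protein, a nucleoplasmin NLS and puromycin N-acetyltransferase. This arrangement suggests an RNA-aptamer recruitment design, in which a PP7-p65 activator is brought to the guide scaffold while puromycin selects transduced cells. However, PP7 hairpins in the scaffold and the linker between the activator and PuroR are not annotated. No Cas9 or dCas9 is encoded, so it must be supplied separately. CD47 is a cell-surface protein, so its induction is presumably a convenient readout of activation efficiency, although the record does not describe the assay.
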