Features (pLannotate 1.2.2; 34 found; start..end, strand, type, name):
     31..83      -  misc_feature   bom (fragment): basis of mobility region from pBR322
    238..617     +  enhancer       CMV enhancer: human cytomegalovirus immediate early enhancer
    618..817     +  promoter       CMV promoter: human cytomegalovirus (CMV) immediate early promoter
    835..1015    +  LTR            5' LTR (truncated): truncated 5' long terminal repeat (LTR) from HIV-1
   1062..1187    +  misc_feature   HIV-1 Ψ: packaging signal of human immunodeficiency virus type 1
   1171..1534    +  CDS            HIV-1 gag (fragment): gag protein from human immunodeficiency virus 1; gag
   1680..1913    +  misc_feature   RRE: The Rev response element (RRE) of HIV-1 allows for Rev-dependent mRNA export from the nucleus to the cytoplasm.
   2290..2390    +  CDS            Rev (fragment): human immunodeficiency virus 1 (HIV-1) Rev protein; rev; enhances nuclear export of unspliced and incompletely spliced viral mRNAs
   2440..2557    +  misc_feature   cPPT/CTS: central polypurine tract and central termination sequence of HIV-1
   2615..2855    +  promoter       U6 promoter: RNA polymerase III promoter for human U6 snRNA
   3019..3083    +  misc_RNA       tracrRNA (fragment): trans-activating CRISPR RNA for the Streptococcus pyogenes CRISPR/Cas9 system
   3102..3612    +  promoter       hPGK promoter: human phosphoglycerate kinase 1 promoter
   3701..4063    +  CDS            COAT_BPPP7: Experimental evidence at protein level: Swiss-Prot protein existence level 1. Forms the phage shell; binds to the phage RNA. From Pseudomonas phage PP7 (Bacteriophage PP7).
   4070..4612    +  CDS            Rela (fragment): TF65_MOUSE - Also known as Nfkb3. Experimental evidence at protein level: Swiss-Prot protein existence level 1. NF-kappa-B is a pleiotropic transcription factor present in almost all cell types and is the endpoint of a series of signal transduction events that are initiated by a vast array of stimuli related to many biological processes such as inflammation, immunity, differentiation, cell growth, tumorigenesis and apoptosis. NF-kappa-B is a homo- or heterodimeric complex formed by the Rel-like domain- containing proteins RELA/p65, RELB, NFKB1/p105, NFKB1/p50, REL and NFKB2/p52. The heterodime
   4622..4669    +  CDS            nucleoplasmin NLS: bipartite nuclear localization signal from nucleoplasmin
   4732..5326    +  CDS            PuroR (fragment): puromycin N-acetyltransferase; pac from Streptomyces; confers resistance to puromycin
   5346..5934    +  misc_feature   WPRE: woodchuck hepatitis virus posttranscriptional regulatory element
   5930..6073    +  CDS            nef (fragment): NEF_HV1LA - Experimental evidence at protein level: Swiss-Prot protein existence level 1. Extracellular Nef protein targets CD4(+) T-lymphocytes for apoptosis by interacting with CXCR4 surface receptors. From Human immunodeficiency virus type 1 group M subtype B (isolate Lai) (HIV-1).
   6059..6239    +  LTR            5' LTR (truncated): truncated 5' long terminal repeat (LTR) from HIV-1
   6271..6382    +  polyA_signal   bGH poly(A) signal: bovine growth hormone polyadenylation signal
   6499..6520    +  promoter       SV40 promoter (fragment): SV40 enhancer and early promoter
   6541..6969    +  rep_origin     f1 ori (sequence partly withheld): f1 bacteriophage origin of replication; arrow indicates direction of (+) strand synthesis
   6983..7312    +  promoter       SV40 promoter: SV40 enhancer and early promoter
   7360..7407    +  promoter       EM7 promoter: synthetic bacterial promoter&nbsp
   7426..7800    +  CDS            BleoR: antibiotic-binding protein; Sh ble from Streptoalloteichus hindustanus; confers resistance to bleomycin, phleomycin, and Zeocin™
   7810..7935    +  CDS            ble (fragment): BLE_KLEPN - Experimental evidence at protein level: Swiss-Prot protein existence level 1. Binding protein with a strong affinity to the bleomycin family of antibiotics. Binds to CL990; an antimitotic-antibiotic compound. From Klebsiella pneumoniae.
   7930..8051    +  polyA_signal   SV40 poly(A) signal: SV40 polyadenylation signal
   8124..8140    -  protein_bind   lac operator: The lac repressor binds to the lac operator to inhibit transcription in E. coli. This inhibition can be relieved by adding lactose or isopropyl-β-D-thiogalactopyranoside (IPTG). lac repressor encoded by lacI
   8148..8178    -  promoter       lac promoter: promoter for the E. coli lac operon
   8193..8214    -  protein_bind   CAP binding site: CAP binding activates transcription in the presence of cAMP. E. coli catabolite activator protein
   8227..8319    -  CDS            lacI (fragment): lac repressor; lacI; The lac repressor binds to the lac operator to inhibit transcription in E. coli. This inhibition can be relieved by adding lactose or isopropyl-β-D-thiogalactopyranoside (IPTG).
   8502..9090    -  rep_origin     ori: high-copy-number ColE1/pMB1/pBR322/pUC origin of replication
   9261..10121   -  CDS            AmpR: β-lactamase; bla; confers resistance to ampicillin, carbenicillin, and related antibiotics
  10122..10226   -  promoter       AmpR promoter: bla
>Addgene plasmid #245325 | pMV_AA103 | addgene full sequence | sequence record 497395 | Addgene NGS Result
GTCGACGGATCGGGAGATCTCCCGATCCCCTATGGTGCACTCTCAGTACAATCTGCTCTGATGCCGCATA
GTTAAGCCAGTATCTGCTCCCTGCTTGTGTGTTGGAGGTCGCTGAGTAGTGCGCGAGCAAAATTTAAGCT
ACAACAAGGCAAGGCTTGACCGACAATTGCATGAAGAATCTGCTTAGGGTTAGGCGTTTTGCGCTGCTTC
GCGATGTACGGGCCAGATATACGCGTTGACATTGATTATTGACTAGTTATTAATAGTAATCAATTACGGG
GTCATTAGTTCATAGCCCATATATGGAGTTCCGCGTTACATAACTTACGGTAAATGGCCCGCCTGGCTGA
CCGCCCAACGACCCCCGCCCATTGACGTCAATAATGACGTATGTTCCCATAGTAACGCCAATAGGGACTT
TCCATTGACGTCAATGGGTGGAGTATTTACGGTAAACTGCCCACTTGGCAGTACATCAAGTGTATCATAT
GCCAAGTACGCCCCCTATTGACGTCAATGACGGTAAATGGCCCGCCTGGCATTATGCCCAGTACATGACC
TTATGGGACTTTCCTACTTGGCAGTACATCTACGTATTAGTCATCGCTATTACCATGGTGATGCGGTTTT
GGCAGTACATCAATGGGCGTGGATAGCGGTTTGACTCACGGGGATTTCCAAGTCTCCACCCCATTGACGT
CAATGGGAGTTTGTTTTGGCACCAAAATCAACGGGACTTTCCAAAATGTCGTAACAACTCCGCCCCATTG
ACGCAAATGGGCGGTAGGCGTGTACGGTGGGAGGTCTATATAAGCAGCGCGTTTTGCCTGTACTGGGTCT
CTCTGGTTAGACCAGATCTGAGCCTGGGAGCTCTCTGGCTAACTAGGGAACCCACTGCTTAAGCCTCAAT
AAAGCTTGCCTTGAGTGCTTCAAGTAGTGTGTGCCCGTCTGTTGTGTGACTCTGGTAACTAGAGATCCCT
CAGACCCTTTTAGTCAGTGTGGAAAATCTCTAGCAGTGGCGCCCGAACAGGGACTTGAAAGCGAAAGGGA
AACCAGAGGAGCTCTCTCGACGCAGGACTCGGCTTGCTGAAGCGCGCACGGCAAGAGGCGAGGGGCGGCG
ACTGGTGAGTACGCCAAAAATTTTGACTAGCGGAGGCTAGAAGGAGAGAGATGGGTGCGAGAGCGTCAGT
ATTAAGCGGGGGAGAATTAGATCGCGATGGGAAAAAATTCGGTTAAGGCCAGGGGGAAAGAAAAAATATA
AATTAAAACATATAGTATGGGCAAGCAGGGAGCTAGAACGATTCGCAGTTAATCCTGGCCTGTTAGAAAC
ATCAGAAGGCTGTAGACAAATACTGGGACAGCTACAACCATCCCTTCAGACAGGATCAGAAGAACTTAGA
TCATTATATAATACAGTAGCAACCCTCTATTGTGTGCATCAAAGGATAGAGATAAAAGACACCAAGGAAG
CTTTAGACAAGATAGAGGAAGAGCAAAACAAAAGTAAGACCACCGCACAGCAAGCGGCCGCTGATCTTCA
GACCTGGAGGAGGAGATATGAGGGACAATTGGAGAAGTGAATTATATAAATATAAAGTAGTAAAAATTGA
ACCATTAGGAGTAGCACCCACCAAGGCAAAGAGAAGAGTGGTGCAGAGAGAAAAAAGAGCAGTGGGAATA
GGAGCTTTGTTCCTTGGGTTCTTGGGAGCAGCAGGAAGCACTATGGGCGCAGCGTCAATGACGCTGACGG
TACAGGCCAGACAATTATTGTCTGGTATAGTGCAGCAGCAGAACAATTTGCTGAGGGCTATTGAGGCGCA
ACAGCATCTGTTGCAACTCACAGTCTGGGGCATCAAGCAGCTCCAGGCAAGAATCCTGGCTGTGGAAAGA
TACCTAAAGGATCAACAGCTCCTGGGGATTTGGGGTTGCTCTGGAAAACTCATTTGCACCACTGCTGTGC
CTTGGAATGCTAGTTGGAGTAATAAATCTCTGGAACAGATTTGGAATCACACGACCTGGATGGAGTGGGA
CAGAGAAATTAACAATTACACAAGCTTAATACACTCCTTAATTGAAGAATCGCAAAACCAGCAAGAAAAG
AATGAACAAGAATTATTGGAATTAGATAAATGGGCAAGTTTGTGGAATTGGTTTAACATAACAAATTGGC
TGTGGTATATAAAATTATTCATAATGATAGTAGGAGGCTTGGTAGGTTTAAGAATAGTTTTTGCTGTACT
TTCTATAGTGAATAGAGTTAGGCAGGGATATTCACCATTATCGTTTCAGACCCACCTCCCAACCCCGAGG
GGACCCGACAGGCCCGAAGGAATAGAAGAAGAAGGTGGAGAGAGAGACAGAGACAGATCCATTCGATTAG
TGAACGGATCGGCACTGCGTGCGCCAATTCTGCAGACAAATGGCAGTATTCATCCACAATTTTAAAAGAA
AAGGGGGGATTGGGGGGTACAGTGCAGGGGAAAGAATAGTAGACATAATAGCAACAGACATACAAACTAA
AGAATTACAAAAACAAATTACAAAAATTCAAAATTTTCGGGTTTATTACAGGGACAGCAGAGATCCAGTT
TGGTTAATTAAGGTACCGGGCAGAGAGGGCCTATTTCCCATGATTCCTTCATATTTGCATATACGATACA
AGGCTGTTAGAGAGATAATTAGAATTAATTTGACTGTAAACACAAAGATATTAGTACAAAATACGTGACG
TAGAAAGTAATAATTTCTTGGGTAGTTTGCAGTTTTAAAATTATGTTTTAAAATGGACTATCATATGCTT
ACCGTAACTTGAAAGTATTTCGATTTCTTGGCTTTATATATCTTGTGGAAAGGACGAAACACCGGAGCAG
GCATCCGGCCTCCGGTTTAAGAGCTATGCTGCGAATACGAGGGAGCAGACGATATGGCGTCGCTCCTCTC
CACGAGAGCATATGGGCTCCGTGGTCTCGTACACCATCAGGGTACGTATCAGACACCATCAGGGTCTGCT
CGTATTCGCAGCATAGCAAGTTTAAATAAGGCTAGTCCGTTATCAACTTGAAAAAGTGGCACCGAGTCGG
TGCTTTTTTGAATTCGAACACGGGGTTGGGGTTGCGCCTTTTCCAAGGCAGCCCTGGGTTTGCGCAGGGA
CGCGGCTGCTCTGGGCGTGGTTCCGGGAAACGCAGCGGCGCCGACCCTGGGTCTCGCACATTCTTCACGT
CCGTTCGCAGCGTCACCCGGATCTTCGCCGCTACCCTTGTGGGCCCCCCGGCGACGCTTCCTGCTCCGCC
CCTAAGTCGGGAAGGTTCCTTGCGGTTCGCGGCGTGCCGGACGTGACAAACGGAAGCCGCATGTCTCACT
AGTACCCTCGCAGACGGACAGCGCCAGGGAGCAATGGCAGCGCGCCGACCGCGATGGGCTGTGGCCAATA
GCGGCTGCTCAGCAGGGCGCGCCGAGAGCAGCGGCCGGGAAGGGGCGGTGCGGGAGGCGGGGTGTGGGGC
GGTAGTGTGGGCCCTGTTCCTGCCCGCGCGGTGTTCCGCATTCTGCAAGCCTCCGGAGCGCACGTCGGCA
GTCGGCTCCCTCGTTGACCGAATCACCGACCTCTCTCCCCAGAGGAGCCACCATGGCCAAACGGACAGCC
GACGGAAGCGAGTTCGAGTCACCAAAGAAGAAGCGGAAAGTCGGCAGCGGCGGATCCATGTCAAAGACGA
TCGTGCTGTCTGTAGGTGAAGCCACACGCACCCTCACTGAGATACAGTCCACGGCCGATAGGCAGATTTT
TGAGGAGAAGGTGGGTCCACTGGTGGGTAGGCTTCGACTGACGGCCTCCCTGAGGCAAAACGGCGCTAAA
ACGGCTTATCGCGTTAACCTCAAGCTGGACCAGGCCGATGTCGTTGATAGTGGACTGCCCAAAGTCAGGT
ACACACAGGTGTGGAGCCACGATGTGACCATCGTGGCTAACTCAACAGAGGCGTCCCGGAAGTCTCTGTA
CGACCTGACAAAGTCCCTGGTTGCCACCTCTCAGGTGGAGGATCTGGTGGTTAATCTCGTGCCCCTCGGA
CGGGGGTCCCCTTCAGGGCAGATCAGCAACCAGGCCCTGGCTCTGGCCCCTAGCTCCGCTCCAGTGCTGG
CCCAGACTATGGTGCCCTCTAGTGCTATGGTGCCTCTGGCCCAGCCACCTGCTCCAGCCCCTGTGCTGAC
CCCAGGACCACCCCAGTCACTGAGCGCTCCAGTGCCCAAGTCTACACAGGCCGGCGAGGGGACTCTGAGT
GAAGCTCTGCTGCACCTGCAGTTCGACGCTGATGAGGACCTGGGAGCTCTGCTGGGGAACAGCACCGATC
CCGGAGTGTTCACAGATCTGGCCTCCGTGGACAACTCTGAGTTTCAGCAGCTGCTGAATCAGGGCGTGTC
CATGTCTCATAGTACAGCCGAACCAATGCTGATGGAGTACCCCGAAGCCATTACCCGGCTGGTGACCGGC
AGCCAGCGGCCCCCCGACCCCGCTCCAACTCCCCTGGGAACCAGCGGCCTGCCTAATGGGCTGTCCGGAG
ATGAGGACTTCTCAAGCATCGCTGATATGGACTTTAGTGCCCTGCTGTCACAGATTTCCTCTGGCACCAG
CAAAAGGCCGGCGGCCACGAAAAAGGCCGGCCAGGCAAAAAAGAAAAAGGGAAGCGCAACAAACTTCTCT
CTGCTGAAACAAGCCGGAGATGTCGAAGAGAATCCTGGACCGACCGAGTACAAGCCCACGGTGCGCCTCG
CCACCCGCGACGACGTCCCCAGGGCCGTACGCACCCTCGCCGCCGCGTTCGCCGACTACCCCGCCACGCG
CCACACCGTCGATCCGGACCGCCACATCGAGCGGGTCACCGAGCTGCAAGAACTCTTCCTCACGCGCGTC
GGGCTCGACATCGGCAAGGTGTGGGTCGCGGACGACGGCGCCGCGGTGGCGGTCTGGACCACGCCGGAGA
GCGTCGAAGCGGGGGCGGTGTTCGCCGAGATCGGCCCGCGCATGGCCGAGTTGAGCGGTTCCCGGCTGGC
CGCGCAGCAACAGATGGAAGGCCTCCTGGCGCCGCACCGGCCCAAGGAGCCCGCGTGGTTCCTGGCCACC
GTCGGAGTCTCGCCCGACCACCAGGGCAAGGGTCTGGGCAGCGCCGTCGTGCTCCCCGGAGTGGAGGCGG
CCGAGCGCGCCGGGGTGCCCGCCTTCCTGGAGACCTCCGCGCCCCGCAACCTCCCCTTCTACGAGCGGCT
CGGCTTCACCGTCACCGCCGACGTCGAGGTGCCCGAAGGACCGCGCACCTGGTGCATGACCCGCAAGCCC
GGTGCCGGATCCTGATAAATTCGAAAATCAACCTCTGGATTACAAAATTTGTGAAAGATTGACTGGTATT
CTTAACTATGTTGCTCCTTTTACGCTATGTGGATACGCTGCTTTAATGCCTTTGTATCATGCTATTGCTT
CCCGTATGGCTTTCATTTTCTCCTCCTTGTATAAATCCTGGTTGCTGTCTCTTTATGAGGAGTTGTGGCC
CGTTGTCAGGCAACGTGGCGTGGTGTGCACTGTGTTTGCTGACGCAACCCCCACTGGTTGGGGCATTGCC
ACCACCTGTCAGCTCCTTTCCGGGACTTTCGCTTTCCCCCTCCCTATTGCCACGGCGGAACTCATCGCCG
CCTGCCTTGCCCGCTGCTGGACAGGGGCTCGGCTGTTGGGCACTGACAATTCCGTGGTGTTGTCGGGGAA
ATCATCGTCCTTTCCTTGGCTGCTCGCCTGTGTTGCCACCTGGATTCTGCGCGGGACGTCCTTCTGCTAC
GTCCCTTCGGCCCTCAATCCAGCGGACCTTCCTTCCCGCGGCCTGCTGCCGGCTCTGCGGCCTCTTCCGC
GTCCTCGCCTTCGCCCTCAGACGAGTCGGATCTCCCTTTGGGCCGCCTCCCCGCGTCGACTTTAAGACCA
ATGACTTACAAGGCAGCTGTAGATCTTAGCCACTTTTTAAAAGAAAAGGGGGGACTGGAAGGGCTAATTC
ACTCCCAACGAAGATAAGATCTGCTTTTTGCTTGTACTGGGTCTCTCTGGTTAGACCAGATCTGAGCCTG
GGAGCTCTCTGGCTAACTAGGGAACCCACTGCTTAAGCCTCAATAAAGCTTGCCTTGAGTGCTTCAAGTA
GTGTGTGCCCGTCTGTTGTGTGACTCTGGTAACTAGAGATCCCTCAGACCCTTTTAGTCAGTGTGGAAAA
TCTCTAGCAGGGCCCGTTTAAACCCGCTGATCAGCCTCGACTGTGCCTTCTAGTTGCCAGCCATCTGTTG
TTTGCCCCTCCCCCGTGCCTTCCTTGACCCTGGAAGGTGCCACTCCCACTGTCCTTTCCTAATAAAATGA
GGAAATTGCATCGCATTGTCTGAGTAGGTGTCATTCTATTCTGGGGGGTGGGGTGGGGCAGGACAGCAAG
GGGGAGGATTGGGAAGATAATAGCAGGCATGCTGGGGATGCGGTGGGCTCTATGGCTTCTGAGGCGGAAA
GAACCAGCTGGGGCTCTAGGGGGTATCCCC
[124 nt withheld, positions 6541-6664]
C
[91 nt withheld, positions 6666-6756]
A
[49 nt withheld, positions 6758-6806]
CCTTTGACGTTGGAGTCCACGTTCTTT
[37 nt withheld, positions 6834-6870]
ACCCTATCTCGGTCTATTCTTTTGATTTATAAGGGATTTTGCCGATTTCGGCCTATTGGTTAAAAAATGA
GCTGATTTAACAAAAATTTAACGCGAATTAATTCTGTGGAATGTGTGTCAGTTAGGGTGTGGAAAGTCCC
CAGGCTCCCCAGCAGGCAGAAGTATGCAAAGCATGCATCTCAATTAGTCAGCAACCAGGTGTGGAAAGTC
CCCAGGCTCCCCAGCAGGCAGAAGTATGCAAAGCATGCATCTCAATTAGTCAGCAACCATAGTCCCGCCC
CTAACTCCGCCCATCCCGCCCCTAACTCCGCCCAGTTCCGCCCATTCTCCGCCCCATGGCTGACTAATTT
TTTTTATTTATGCAGAGGCCGAGGCCGCCTCTGCCTCTGAGCTATTCCAGAAGTAGTGAGGAGGCTTTTT
TGGAGGCCTAGGCTTTTGCAAAAAGCTCCCGGGAGCTTGTATATCCATTTTCGGATCTGATCAGCACGTG
TTGACAATTAATCATCGGCATAGTATATCGGCATAGTATAATACGACAAGGTGAGGAACTAAACCATGGC
CAAGTTGACCAGTGCCGTTCCGGTGCTCACCGCGCGCGACGTCGCCGGAGCGGTCGAGTTCTGGACCGAC
CGGCTCGGGTTCTCCCGGGACTTCGTGGAGGACGACTTCGCCGGTGTGGTCCGGGACGACGTGACCCTGT
TCATCAGCGCGGTCCAGGACCAGGTGGTGCCGGACAACACCCTGGCCTGGGTGTGGGTGCGCGGCCTGGA
CGAGCTGTACGCCGAGTGGTCGGAGGTCGTGTCCACGAACTTCCGGGACGCCTCCGGGCCGGCCATGACC
GAGATCGGCGAGCAGCCGTGGGGGCGGGAGTTCGCCCTGCGCGACCCGGCCGGCAACTGCGTGCACTTCG
TGGCCGAGGAGCAGGACTGACACGTGCTACGAGATTTCGATTCCACCGCCGCCTTCTATGAAAGGTTGGG
CTTCGGAATCGTTTTCCGGGACGCCGGCTGGATGATCCTCCAGCGCGGGGATCTCATGCTGGAGTTCTTC
GCCCACCCCAACTTGTTTATTGCAGCTTATAATGGTTACAAATAAAGCAATAGCATCACAAATTTCACAA
ATAAAGCATTTTTTTCACTGCATTCTAGTTGTGGTTTGTCCAAACTCATCAATGTATCTTATCATGTCTG
TATACCGTCGACCTCTAGCTAGAGCTTGGCGTAATCATGGTCATAGCTGTTTCCTGTGTGAAATTGTTAT
CCGCTCACAATTCCACACAACATACGAGCCGGAAGCATAAAGTGTAAAGCCTGGGGTGCCTAATGAGTGA
GCTAACTCACATTAATTGCGTTGCGCTCACTGCCCGCTTTCCAGTCGGGAAACCTGTCGTGCCAGCTGCA
TTAATGAATCGGCCAACGCGCGGGGAGAGGCGGTTTGCGTATTGGGCGCTCTTCCGCTTCCTCGCTCACT
GACTCGCTGCGCTCGGTCGTTCGGCTGCGGCGAGCGGTATCAGCTCACTCAAAGGCGGTAATACGGTTAT
CCACAGAATCAGGGGATAACGCAGGAAAGAACATGTGAGCAAAAGGCCAGCAAAAGGCCAGGAACCGTAA
AAAGGCCGCGTTGCTGGCGTTTTTCCATAGGCTCCGCCCCCCTGACGAGCATCACAAAAATCGACGCTCA
AGTCAGAGGTGGCGAAACCCGACAGGACTATAAAGATACCAGGCGTTTCCCCCTGGAAGCTCCCTCGTGC
GCTCTCCTGTTCCGACCCTGCCGCTTACCGGATACCTGTCCGCCTTTCTCCCTTCGGGAAGCGTGGCGCT
TTCTCATAGCTCACGCTGTAGGTATCTCAGTTCGGTGTAGGTCGTTCGCTCCAAGCTGGGCTGTGTGCAC
GAACCCCCCGTTCAGCCCGACCGCTGCGCCTTATCCGGTAACTATCGTCTTGAGTCCAACCCGGTAAGAC
ACGACTTATCGCCACTGGCAGCAGCCACTGGTAACAGGATTAGCAGAGCGAGGTATGTAGGCGGTGCTAC
AGAGTTCTTGAAGTGGTGGCCTAACTACGGCTACACTAGAAGAACAGTATTTGGTATCTGCGCTCTGCTG
AAGCCAGTTACCTTCGGAAAAAGAGTTGGTAGCTCTTGATCCGGCAAACAAACCACCGCTGGTAGCGGTG
GTTTTTTTGTTTGCAAGCAGCAGATTACGCGCAGAAAAAAAGGATCTCAAGAAGATCCTTTGATCTTTTC
TACGGGGTCTGACGCTCAGTGGAACGAAAACTCACGTTAAGGGATTTTGGTCATGAGATTATCAAAAAGG
ATCTTCACCTAGATCCTTTTAAATTAAAAATGAAGTTTTAAATCAATCTAAAGTATATATGAGTAAACTT
GGTCTGACAGTTACCAATGCTTAATCAGTGAGGCACCTATCTCAGCGATCTGTCTATTTCGTTCATCCAT
AGTTGCCTGACTCCCCGTCGTGTAGATAACTACGATACGGGAGGGCTTACCATCTGGCCCCAGTGCTGCA
ATGATACCGCGAGACCCACGCTCACCGGCTCCAGATTTATCAGCAATAAACCAGCCAGCCGGAAGGGCCG
AGCGCAGAAGTGGTCCTGCAACTTTATCCGCCTCCATCCAGTCTATTAATTGTTGCCGGGAAGCTAGAGT
AAGTAGTTCGCCAGTTAATAGTTTGCGCAACGTTGTTGCCATTGCTACAGGCATCGTGGTGTCACGCTCG
TCGTTTGGTATGGCTTCATTCAGCTCCGGTTCCCAACGATCAAGGCGAGTTACATGATCCCCCATGTTGT
GCAAAAAAGCGGTTAGCTCCTTCGGTCCTCCGATCGTTGTCAGAAGTAAGTTGGCCGCAGTGTTATCACT
CATGGTTATGGCAGCACTGCATAATTCTCTTACTGTCATGCCATCCGTAAGATGCTTTTCTGTGACTGGT
GAGTACTCAACCAAGTCATTCTGAGAATAGTGTATGCGGCGACCGAGTTGCTCTTGCCCGGCGTCAATAC
GGGATAATACCGCGCCACATAGCAGAACTTTAAAAGTGCTCATCATTGGAAAACGTTCTTCGGGGCGAAA
ACTCTCAAGGATCTTACCGCTGTTGAGATCCAGTTCGATGTAACCCACTCGTGCACCCAACTGATCTTCA
GCATCTTTTACTTTCACCAGCGTTTCTGGGTGAGCAAAAACAGGAAGGCAAAATGCCGCAAAAAAGGGAA
TAAGGGCGACACGGAAATGTTGAATACTCATACTCTTCCTTTTTCAATATTATTGAAGCATTTATCAGGG
TTATTGTCTCATGAGCGGATACATATTTGAATGTATTTAGAAAAATAAACAAATAGGGGTTCCGCGCACA
TTTCCCCGAAAAGTGCCACCTGAC
